Addgene plasmid #198527: pGBT9-FHIP
Purpose: Expression of GAL4 DNA-binding domain (BD)-FHIP fusion protein in yeast (yeast two-hybrid assays)
Depositing lab: Juan Bonifacino. Depositing organization: National Institute of Child Health and Human Development (NICHD). Publication: The FTS-Hook-FHIP (FHF) complex interacts with AP-4 to mediate perinuclear distribution of AP-4 and its cargo ATG9A. Mattera R, Williamson CD, Ren X, Bonifacino JS. Mol Biol Cell. 2020 Apr 15;31(9):963-979. doi: 10.1091/mbc.E19-11-0658. Epub 2020 Feb 19. PubMed 32073997.
Backbone
  Vector backbone: pGBT9
  Backbone size w/o insert (bp): 5524
  Total vector size (bp): 8439
  Vector type: Yeast Expression
  Selectable markers: TRP1
Growth in bacteria
  Bacterial resistance: Ampicillin, 100 μg/mL
  Growth temperature: 37°C
  Growth strain: DH5alpha
  Copy number: Unknown
Gene/Insert
  Gene/Insert name: FHIP
  Species: H. sapiens (human)
  Insert size (bp): 2919
  Mutation: silent mutations in codons 353 and 651 as well as P599H- Please see depositor comments
  Entrez Gene: FHIP1B (a.k.a. C11orf56, FAM160A2, FHIP)
  Promoter: ADH1
  Tag / fusion protein: GAL4-DNA binding domain fragment (N terminal on backbone)
  Cloning method: Restriction Enzyme; 5′ cloning site EcoRI (not destroyed); 3′ cloning site BamH1 (not destroyed)
  Sequencing primers: 5′ GAL4 DNA binding domain forward; 3′ GAL4 DNA binding domain reverse
Terms and licenses: Academic/Nonprofit Terms; Industry Terms: Not Available to Industry
Depositor comments: Please note there is a single mutation P599H in FHIP
How to cite: pGBT9-FHIP was a gift from Juan Bonifacino (Addgene plasmid # 198527 ; http://n2t.net/addgene:198527 ; RRID:Addgene_198527)
