[The description below was written by a language model from this plasmid's Addgene catalogue record and pLannotate feature annotations shown in this document.]
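Description:
pGBT9-FHIP is a yeast two-hybrid "bait" plasmid built on the pGBT9 backbone, an E. coli–S. cerevisiae shuttle vector of about 8.4 kb in total. In bacteria it replicates from a ColE1/pUC-type origin and is selected with ampicillin through the β-lactamase gene. In yeast it is maintained episomally by the 2μ origin and selected by complementation of tryptophan auxotrophy with the TRP1 marker, which is driven by its own promoter. Small remnants of rop, bom, lacI and the lac promoter/operator region are also annotated; these are backbone leftovers with no apparent role in the construct's function.

The expression cassette consists of the S. cerevisiae ADH1 promoter, the GAL4 DNA-binding domain, the human FHIP coding sequence (FHIP1B, also known as FAM160A2 or C11orf56; roughly 2.9 kb) and the ADH1 terminator. FHIP was cloned between EcoRI and BamHI sites, both retained, so that it is fused to the C-terminus of the GAL4 DNA-binding domain. The insert carries silent changes at codons 353 and 651 and one amino-acid substitution, P599H, flagged by the depositor.

In a two-hybrid assay, the BD-FHIP fusion binds GAL4 upstream activating sequences in a reporter yeast strain. Reporter transcription occurs only if a co-expressed partner fused to an activation domain interacts with FHIP. FHIP is a component of the FTS-Hook-FHIP (FHF) complex. The plasmid comes from work on the interaction of that complex with the AP-4 adaptor complex, which promotes perinuclear distribution of AP-4 and its cargo ATG9A.
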