Features (pLannotate 1.2.2; 16 found; start..end, strand, type, name):
    273..861     -  rep_origin     ori: high-copy-number ColE1/pMB1/pBR322/pUC origin of replication
   1032..1892    -  CDS            AmpR: β-lactamase; bla; confers resistance to ampicillin, carbenicillin, and related antibiotics
   1893..1997    -  promoter       AmpR promoter: bla
   2092..2127    +  CDS            rop (fragment): Rop protein, which maintains plasmids at low copy number; rop
   2229..2278    +  misc_feature   bom (fragment): basis of mobility region from pBR322
   2279..3443    +  rep_origin     2μ ori: yeast 2μ plasmid origin of replication
   3453..3849    +  promoter       ADH1 promoter: S. cerevisiae ADH1; promoter for alcohol dehydrogenase 1
   3877..4317    +  CDS            GAL4 DNA binding domain: DNA binding domain of the GAL4 transcriptional activator; Saccharomyces cerevisiae GAL4 (truncated)
   4327..7242    +  CDS            FHIP1B: FHI1B_HUMAN - Also known as C11orf56, FAM160A2, KIAA1759. Experimental evidence at protein level: Swiss-Prot protein existence level 1. Component of the FTS/Hook/FHIP complex (FHF complex). The FHF complex may function to promote vesicle trafficking and/or fusion via the homotypic vesicular protein sorting complex (the HOPS complex). FHF complex promotes the distribution of AP-4 complex to the perinuclear area of the cell (PubMed:32073997). From Homo sapiens (Human).
   7279..7466    +  terminator     ADH1 terminator: S. cerevisiae ADH1; transcription terminator for the S. cerevisiae alcohol dehydrogenase 1 (ADH1) gene
   7519..8193    -  CDS            TRP1: phosphoribosylanthranilate isomerase, required for tryptophan biosynthesis; S. cerevisiae TRP1; yeast auxotrophic marker
   8194..8295    -  promoter       TRP1 promoter: S. cerevisiae TRP1
   8333..8349    -  protein_bind   lac operator: The lac repressor binds to the lac operator to inhibit transcription in E. coli. This inhibition can be relieved by adding lactose or isopropyl-β-D-thiogalactopyranoside (IPTG). lac repressor encoded by lacI
   8357..8387    -  promoter       lac promoter: promoter for the E. coli lac operon
   8402..8423    -  protein_bind   CAP binding site: CAP binding activates transcription in the presence of cAMP. E. coli catabolite activator protein
   8436..90      -  CDS            lacI (fragment) (across the origin): lac repressor; lacI; The lac repressor binds to the lac operator to inhibit transcription in E. coli. This inhibition can be relieved by adding lactose or isopropyl-β-D-thiogalactopyranoside (IPTG).
>Addgene plasmid #198527 | pGBT9-FHIP | addgene full sequence | sequence record 393106 | Addgene NGS Result
CTGCCCGCTTTCCAGTCGGGAAACCTGTCGTGCCAGCTGCATTAATGAATCGGCCAACGCGCGGGGAGAG
GCGGTTTGCGTATTGGGCGCTCTTCCGCTTCCTCGCTCACTGACTCGCTGCGCTCGGTCGTTCGGCTGCG
GCGAGCGGTATCAGCTCACTCAAAGGCGGTAATACGGTTATCCACAGAATCAGGGGATAACGCAGGAAAG
AACATGTGAGCAAAAGGCCAGCAAAAGGCCAGGAACCGTAAAAAGGCCGCGTTGCTGGCGTTTTTCCATA
GGCTCCGCCCCCCTGACGAGCATCACAAAAATCGACGCTCAAGTCAGAGGTGGCGAAACCCGACAGGACT
ATAAAGATACCAGGCGTTTCCCCCTGGAAGCTCCCTCGTGCGCTCTCCTGTTCCGACCCTGCCGCTTACC
GGATACCTGTCCGCCTTTCTCCCTTCGGGAAGCGTGGCGCTTTCTCATAGCTCACGCTGTAGGTATCTCA
GTTCGGTGTAGGTCGTTCGCTCCAAGCTGGGCTGTGTGCACGAACCCCCCGTTCAGCCCGACCGCTGCGC
CTTATCCGGTAACTATCGTCTTGAGTCCAACCCGGTAAGACACGACTTATCGCCACTGGCAGCAGCCACT
GGTAACAGGATTAGCAGAGCGAGGTATGTAGGCGGTGCTACAGAGTTCTTGAAGTGGTGGCCTAACTACG
GCTACACTAGAAGAACAGTATTTGGTATCTGCGCTCTGCTGAAGCCAGTTACCTTCGGAAAAAGAGTTGG
TAGCTCTTGATCCGGCAAACAAACCACCGCTGGTAGCGGTGGTTTTTTTGTTTGCAAGCAGCAGATTACG
CGCAGAAAAAAAGGATCTCAAGAAGATCCTTTGATCTTTTCTACGGGGTCTGACGCTCAGTGGAACGAAA
ACTCACGTTAAGGGATTTTGGTCATGAGATTATCAAAAAGGATCTTCACCTAGATCCTTTTAAATTAAAA
ATGAAGTTTTAAATCAATCTAAAGTATATATGAGTAAACTTGGTCTGACAGTTACCAATGCTTAATCAGT
GAGGCACCTATCTCAGCGATCTGTCTATTTCGTTCATCCATAGTTGCCTGACTCCCCGTCGTGTAGATAA
CTACGATACGGGAGGGCTTACCATCTGGCCCCAGTGCTGCAATGATACCGCGAGACCCACGCTCACCGGC
TCCAGATTTATCAGCAATAAACCAGCCAGCCGGAAGGGCCGAGCGCAGAAGTGGTCCTGCAACTTTATCC
GCCTCCATCCAGTCTATTAATTGTTGCCGGGAAGCTAGAGTAAGTAGTTCGCCAGTTAATAGTTTGCGCA
ACGTTGTTGCCATTGCTACAGGCATCGTGGTGTCACGCTCGTCGTTTGGTATGGCTTCATTCAGCTCCGG
TTCCCAACGATCAAGGCGAGTTACATGATCCCCCATGTTGTGCAAAAAAGCGGTTAGCTCCTTCGGTCCT
CCGATCGTTGTCAGAAGTAAGTTGGCCGCAGTGTTATCACTCATGGTTATGGCAGCACTGCATAATTCTC
TTACTGTCATGCCATCCGTAAGATGCTTTTCTGTGACTGGTGAGTACTCAACCAAGTCATTCTGAGAATA
GTGTATGCGGCGACCGAGTTGCTCTTGCCCGGCGTCAATACGGGATAATACCGCGCCACATAGCAGAACT
TTAAAAGTGCTCATCATTGGAAAACGTTCTTCGGGGCGAAAACTCTCAAGGATCTTACCGCTGTTGAGAT
CCAGTTCGATGTAACCCACTCGTGCACCCAACTGATCTTCAGCATCTTTTACTTTCACCAGCGTTTCTGG
GTGAGCAAAAACAGGAAGGCAAAATGCCGCAAAAAAGGGAATAAGGGCGACACGGAAATGTTGAATACTC
ATACTCTTCCTTTTTCAATATTATTGAAGCATTTATCAGGGTTATTGTCTCATGAGCGGATACATATTTG
AATGTATTTAGAAAAATAAACAAATAGGGGTTCCGCGCACATTTCCCCGAAAAGTGCCACCTGACGTCTA
AGAAACCATTATTATCATGACATTAACCTATAAAAATAGGCGTATCACGAGGCCCTTTCGTCTCGCGCGT
TTCGGTGATGACGGTGAAAACCTCTGACACATGCAGCTCCCGGAGACGGTCACAGCTTGTCTGTAAGCGG
ATGCCGGGAGCAGACAAGCCCGTCAGGGCGCGTCAGCGGGTGTTGGCGGGTGTCGGGGCTGGCTTAACTA
TGCGGCATCAGAGCAGATTGTACTGAGAGTGCACCATAACGCATTTAAGCATAAACACGCACTATGCCGT
TCTTCTCATGTATATATATATACAGGCAACACGCAGATATAGGTGCGACGTGAACAGTGAGCTGTATGTG
CGCAGCTCGCGTTGCATTTTCGGAAGCGCTCGTTTTCGGAAACGCTTTGAAGTTCCTATTCCGAAGTTCC
TATTCTCTAGCTAGAAAGTATAGGAACTTCAGAGCGCTTTTGAAAACCAAAAGCGCTCTGAAGACGCACT
TTCAAAAAACCAAAAACGCACCGGACTGTAACGAGCTACTAAAATATTGCGAATACCGCTTCCACAAACA
TTGCTCAAAAGTATCTCTTTGCTATATATCTCTGTGCTATATCCCTATATAACCTACCCATCCACCTTTC
GCTCCTTGAACTTGCATCTAAACTCGACCTCTACATTTTTTATGTTTATCTCTAGTATTACTCTTTAGAC
AAAAAAATTGTAGTAAGAACTATTCATAGAGTGAATCGAAAACAATACGAAAATGTAAACATTTCCTATA
CGTAGTATATAGAGACAAAATAGAAGAAACCGTTCATAATTTTCTGACCAATGAAGAATCATCAACGCTA
TCACTTTCTGTTCACAAAGTATGCGCAATCCACATCGGTATAGAATATAATCGGGGATGCCTTTATCTTG
AAAAAATGCACCCGCAGCTTCGCTAGTAATCAGTAAACGCGGGAAGTGGAGTCAGGCTTTTTTTATGGAA
GAGAAAATAGACACCAAAGTAGCCTTCTTCTAACCTTAACGGACCTACAGTGCAAAAAGTTATCAAGAGA
CTGCATTATAGAGCGCACAAAGGAGAAAAAAAGTAATCTAAGATGCTTTGTTAGAAAAATAGCGCTCTCG
GGATGCATTTTTGTAGAACAAAAAAGAAGTATAGATTCTTTGTTGGTAAAATAGCGCTCTCGCGTTGCAT
TTCTGTTCTGTAAAAATGCAGCTCAGATTCTTTGTTTGAAAAATTAGCGCTCTCGCGTTGCATTTTTGTT
TTACAAAAATGAAGCACAGATTCTTCGTTGGTAAAATAGCGCTTTCGCGTTGCATTTCTGTTCTGTAAAA
ATGCAGCTCAGATTCTTTGTTTGAAAAATTAGCGCTCTCGCGTTGCATTTTTGTTCTACAAAATGAAGCA
CAGATGCTTCGTTGCTTGCATGCAACTTCTTTTCTTTTTTTTTCTTTTCTCTCTCCCCCGTTGTTGTCTC
ACCATATCCGCAATGACAAAAAAATGATGGAAGACACTAAAGGAAAAAATTAACGACAAAGACAGCACCA
ACAGATGTCGTTGTTCCAGAGCTGATGAGGGGTATCTCGAAGCACACGAAACTTTTTCCTTCCTTCATTC
ACGCACACTACTCTCTAATGAGCAACGGTATACGGCCTTCCTTCCAGTTACTTGAATTTGAAATAAAAAA
AAGTTTGCTGTCTTGCTATCAAGTATAAATAGACCTGCAATTATTAATCTTTTGTTTCCTCGTCATTGTT
CTCGTTCCCTTTCTTCCTTGTTTCTTTTTCTGCACAATATTTCAAGCTATACCAAGCATACAATCAACTC
CAAGCTTGAAGCAAGCCTCCTGAAAGATGAAGCTACTGTCTTCTATCGAACAAGCATGCGATATTTGCCG
ACTTAAAAAGCTCAAGTGCTCCAAAGAAAAACCGAAGTGCGCCAAGTGTCTGAAGAACAACTGGGAGTGT
CGCTACTCTCCCAAAACCAAAAGGTCTCCGCTGACTAGGGCACATCTGACAGAAGTGGAATCAAGGCTAG
AAAGACTGGAACAGCTATTTCTACTGATTTTTCCTCGAGAAGACCTTGACATGATTTTGAAAATGGATTC
TTTACAGGATATAAAAGCATTGTTAACAGGATTATTTGTACAAGATAATGTGAATAAAGATGCCGTCACA
GATAGATTGGCTTCAGTGGAGACTGATATGCCTCTAACATTGAGACAGCATAGAATAAGTGCGACATCAT
CATCGGAAGAGAGTAGTAACAAAGGTCAAAGACAGTTGACTGTATCGCCGGAATTCATGGAGAGGATGAA
TTGGCTGAGCAGACTGGCCTCCCGGGGCCCTGGGCACCGTATACCTCAAGGGGCCAATCTCCAAACCCCA
GTCATGGCTGATCCCGAGACCTGCCTCATGGTCTTCAAGAATCACTGGTCCCAGGTGGTGCGAATCCTGG
AGCGGCAAGGCCCTCGGGCAGCTCCTGGGGGTGCAGACGATCTCAGTGCTGTGCGCAACCACACTTACCA
GATGTTGACACTGCTGGCAGAGGACCGTGCAGTTCCCTCGGCCCCCACAGGCCCTGGGCCCCTGCTGGAG
TTTGCTCTGCACGAGGATCTGCTGACCCGTGTGTTGACATGGCAGCTGCAATGGGATGAGCTTGGGGATG
GGGTCGAGGAACGGCGGGCTGAGCAACTGAAACTATTTGAAATGCTAGTGAGCGAAGCTCGCCAGCCACT
GTTGCGGCATGGTCCAGTTCGTGAGGCTCTGCTCACCCTGCTGGATGCCTGTGGCCGCCCTGTGCCCAGT
AGCCCAGCACTGGATGAAGGCTTGGTGCTACTTCTCAGCCAGCTGTGTGTTTGTGTGGCCCAGGAGCCTT
CATTGCTCGAGTTCTTCCTGCAGCCACCTCCTGAGCCTGGAGCCGCTCCCCGTCTTCTTCTCTTTTCTCG
CCTTGTCCCTTTTGTGCATCGAGAGGGCACCCTGGGCCAGCAGGCCCGTGATGCCCTACTTCTTCTCATG
GCTTTGTCAGCTGGGAGCCCCACTGTGGGCCGCTACATCGCGGATCACTCTTACTTCTGCCCGGTGCTGG
CCACAGGGCTCAGTGCCCTGTACTCATCACTGCCTCGAAAGATTGAGGTTCCAGGGGATGATTGGCACTG
TCTGCGACGGGAAGACTGGCTGGGAGTGCCAGCCCTTGCACTCTTCATGAGTTCCCTGGAGTTCTGCAAT
GCAGTAATTCAGGTGGCTCACCCCCTGGTGCAGAAGCAGTTGGTTGATTATATCCATAATGGGTTCCTGG
TGCCTGTCATGGGTCCTGCCTTGCACAAGACCTCTGTGGAGGAGATGATCGCCAGTACCGCCTACCTGGA
ACTTTTCCTACGGAGTATCTCAGAGCCTGCTTTGCTCCGTACCTTCCTGCGATTCCTGTTGTTGCACCGG
CATGACACCCACACCATCCTCGACACCCTCGTTGCTCGTATTGGCAGTAACTCCCGGCTCTGCATGGTCT
CTCTGAGTCTCTTCAGGACCCTCCTGAACCTCAGCTGTGAGGATGTCCTGCTGCAGCTGGTTCTCAGGTA
TCTTGTTCCATGTAACCACGTTATGCTGAGCCAGAAGCCGGCTGTTCGTGATGTGGACCTATATGGACGA
GCAGCTGACAAGTTTCTCTCCCTAATCCCACGCTGTTGTCGGCACCACGCCCCCAGCCCACCTCGTCCAG
AGCATGCCTCATGGGCACGAGGTCCTGGAAGCCCAAGTGTGGACTCCTCTTCTGTGACGACAGTACCCCG
GCCCTCCACACCATCTCGTCTGGCTCTCTTCCTGCGGCAGCAGAGCCTGGGTGGCTCTGAGTCTCCAGGC
CCAGCCCCTTGCTCACCAGGGCTTTCTGCATCCCCCGCCTCCAGCCCTGGCCGACGGCCTACCCCTGCAG
AGGAGCCTGGAGAGCTGGAAGACAATTACCTGGAGTATCTGCGTGAGGCACGTCGTGGTGTGGACCGCTG
TGTCCGAGCCTGCCGTACCTGGTCTGCCCCCTATGATGGCGAGCGGCCCTCTCCTGAGCCCAGTCCTTTT
GGCTCCCGGACTAAGAAACGCAGCCTACTGCATGAGGAGGACAGGAACAACGTGGGGGAAGGGGAGGAGG
AAGAGCTGGGGAGGAGGGGGCGGGCTGGGGGTGCAGGGGAGGGCCCTGGTCACCTGCCCCCTCCCCAGCT
CAATGGAGTGCCAGGATCATGGCCTGAGGGGGCCAAGAAGGTTCGTTTGGTGCCAAAGGAGGGAGCTGGG
GAACTGCTAGAGGGCATCTCCGAGGGCATGGCAGGACTAGAGGGCTTTGGGCAGGAGCTCCGGGAGCTAG
AGGTGGCATTGAGCAATGGGGGAACTGGCTCAGAGTCCCCCTTAGAACCTCCACTGCCCCTTGAGGAGGA
GGAGGCCTACGAGAGCTTCACCTGTCCCCCTGAGCCCCCTGGCCCCTTCCTCAGCAGCCCTTTGCGGACT
CTCAACCAGCTGCCAAGCCAGCCCTTCACTGGCCCCTTCATGGCTGTGCTCTTTGCCAAACTCGAGAACA
TGCTGCAGAACTCCGTCTATGTCAACTTCCTGCTGACGGGGCTGGTGGCCCAGCTGGCCTGTCACCCCCA
GCCCCTGCTCCGCTCTTTCCTGCTCAACACCAACATGGTCTTCCAGCCCAGTGTCAAGTCCCTGCTGCAG
GTGCTGGGCTCTGTGAAGAATAAGATTGAGAACTTTGCGGCTTCCCAGGAGGACTTCCCAGCACTGCTGT
CCAAAGCCAAGAAGTACCTCATTGCCCGTGGCAAGTTGGACTGGGCTGAGGGCCCTGCAGCAGGACCTGC
CCCACGCCGTTCTGATCCCCTAGTGAAGAGCCGGAGGCCATCCTTGGGGGAGTTACTCCTGCGGCATGCA
CACAGTCCAACCAGGGCCCGGCAGGCGGCACAATTGGTCCTTCAGCCTGGGCGAGACGGAGCAGGACTTG
GCCTAAGTGGGGGCTCCCCTGGGGCTTCAACTCCAGTTCTACTCACCCGGGGCGGGGCCCCTGAACGCCA
AGGTGAGGCTCTTCGAGTCAAGAATGCTGTCTACTGTGCAGTCATTTTCCCTGAATTTCTCAAGGAGTTG
GCTGCCATCTCCCAGGCTCATGCCGTCACCTCGCCTTTCTTGTTGGAGACTTCAGAGGAAGGATCTGGCC
CTCTCATCTCAGGCTGTGGGCCCCTCAATCCTTAAGGATCCGTCGACCTGCAGCCAAGCTAATTCCGGGC
GAATTTCTTATGATTTATGATTTTTATTATTAAATAAGTTATAAAAAAAATAAGTGTATACAAATTTTAA
AGTGACTCTTAGGTTTTAAAACGAAAATTCTTATTCTTGAGTAACTCTTTCCTGTAGGTCAGGTTGCTTT
CTCAGGTATAGCATGAGGTCGCTCTTATTGACCACACCTCTACCGGCATGCCGGCAAGTGCACAAACAAT
ACTTAAATAAATACTACTCAGTAATAACCTATTTCTTAGCATTTTTGACGAAATTTGCTATTTTGTTAGA
GTCTTTTACACCATTTGTCTCCACACCTCCGCTTACATCAACACCAATAACGCCATTTAATCTAAGCGCA
TCACCAACATTTTCTGGCGTCAGTCCACCAGCTAACATAAAATGTAAGCTTTCGGGGCTCTCTTGCCTTC
CAACCCAGTCAGAAATCGAGTTCCAATCCAAAAGTTCACCTGTCCCACCTGCTTCTGAATCAAACAAGGG
AATAAACGAATGAGGTTTCTGTGAAGCTGCACTGAGTAGTATGTTGCAGTCTTTTGGAAATACGAGTCTT
TTAATAACTGGCAAACCGAGGAACTCTTGGTATTCTTGCCACGACTCATCTCCATGCAGTTGGACGATAT
CAATGCCGTAATCATTGACCAGAGCCAAAACATCCTCCTTAGGTTGATTACGAAACACGCCAACCAAGTA
TTTCGGAGTGCCTGAACTATTTTTATATGCTTTTACAAGACTTGAAATTTTCCTTGCAATAACCGGGTCA
ATTGTTCTCTTTCTATTGGGCACACATATAATACCCAGCAAGTCAGCATCGGAATCTAGAGCACATTCTG
CGGCCTCTGTGCTCTGCAAGCCGCAAACTTTCACCAATGGACCAGAACTACCTGTGAAATTAATAACAGA
CATACTCCAAGCTGCCTTTGTGTGCTTAATCACGTATACTCACGTGCTCAATAGTCACCAATGCCCTCCC
TCTTGGCCCTCTCCTTTTCTTTTTTCGACCGAATTAATTCGTAATCATGTCATAGCTGTTTCCTGTGTGA
AATTGTTATCCGCTCACAATTCCACACAACATACGAGCCGGAAGCATAAAGTGTAAAGCCTGGGGTGCCT
AATGAGTGAGCTAACTCACATTAATTGCGTTGCGCTCA
